>Addgene plasmid #235524 | pChd8_GGSG_Fkbp_2xHA_BB | addgene full sequence | sequence record 473993 | Addgene NGS Result
GTGGCACTTTTCGGGGAAATGTGCGCGGAACCCCTATTTGTTTATTTTTCTAAATACATTCAAATATGTA
TCCGCTCATGAGACAATAACCCTGATAAATGCTTCAATAATATTGAAAAAGGAAGAGTATGAGTATTCAA
CATTTCCGTGTCGCCCTTATTCCCTTTTTTGCGGCATTTTGCCTTCCTGTTTTTGCTCACCCAGAAACGC
TGGTGAAAGTAAAAGATGCTGAAGATCAGTTGGGTGCACGAGTGGGTTACATCGAACTGGATCTCAACAG
CGGTAAGATCCTTGAGAGTTTTCGCCCCGAAGAACGTTTTCCAATGATGAGCACTTTTAAAGTTCTGCTA
TGTGGCGCGGTATTATCCCGTATTGACGCCGGGCAAGAGCAACTCGGTCGCCGCATACACTATTCTCAGA
ATGACTTGGTTGAGTACTCACCAGTCACAGAAAAGCATCTTACGGATGGCATGACAGTAAGAGAATTATG
CAGTGCTGCCATAACCATGAGTGATAACACTGCGGCCAACTTACTTCTGACAACGATCGGAGGACCGAAG
GAGCTAACCGCTTTTTTGCACAACATGGGGGATCATGTAACTCGCCTTGATCGTTGGGAACCGGAGCTGA
ATGAAGCCATACCAAACGACGAGCGTGACACCACGATGCCTGTAGCAATGGCAACAACGTTGCGCAAACT
ATTAACTGGCGAACTACTTACTCTAGCTTCCCGGCAACAATTAATAGACTGGATGGAGGCGGATAAAGTT
GCAGGACCACTTCTGCGCTCGGCCCTTCCGGCTGGCTGGTTTATTGCTGATAAATCTGGAGCCGGTGAGC
GTGGGTCTCGCGGTATCATTGCAGCACTGGGGCCAGATGGTAAGCCCTCCCGTATCGTAGTTATCTACAC
GACGGGGAGTCAGGCAACTATGGATGAACGAAATAGACAGATCGCTGAGATAGGTGCCTCACTGATTAAG
CATTGGTAACTGTCAGACCAAGTTTACTCATATATACTTTAGATTGATTTAAAACTTCATTTTTAATTTA
AAAGGATCTAGGTGAAGATCCTTTTTGATAATCTCATGACCAAAATCCCTTAACGTGAGTTTTCGTTCCA
CTGAGCGTCAGACCCCGTAGAAAAGATCAAAGGATCTTCTTGAGATCCTTTTTTTCTGCGCGTAATCTGC
TGCTTGCAAACAAAAAAACCACCGCTACCAGCGGTGGTTTGTTTGCCGGATCAAGAGCTACCAACTCTTT
TTCCGAAGGTAACTGGCTTCAGCAGAGCGCAGATACCAAATACTGTTCTTCTAGTGTAGCCGTAGTTAGG
CCACCACTTCAAGAACTCTGTAGCACCGCCTACATACCTCGCTCTGCTAATCCTGTTACCAGTGGCTGCT
GCCAGTGGCGATAAGTCGTGTCTTACCGGGTTGGACTCAAGACGATAGTTACCGGATAAGGCGCAGCGGT
CGGGCTGAACGGGGGGTTCGTGCACACAGCCCAGCTTGGAGCGAACGACCTACACCGAACTGAGATACCT
ACAGCGTGAGCTATGAGAAAGCGCCACGCTTCCCGAAGGGAGAAAGGCGGACAGGTATCCGGTAAGCGGC
AGGGTCGGAACAGGAGAGCGCACGAGGGAGCTTCCAGGGGGAAACGCCTGGTATCTTTATAGTCCTGTCG
GGTTTCGCCACCTCTGACTTGAGCGTCGATTTTTGTGATGCTCGTCAGGGGGGCGGAGCCTATGGAAAAA
CGCCAGCAACGCGGCCTTTTTACGGTTCCTGGCCTTTTGCTGGCCTTTTGCTCACATGTTCTTTCCTGCG
TTATCCCCTGATTCTGTGGATAACCGTATTACCGCCTTTGAGTGAGCTGATACCGCTCGCCGCAGCCGAA
CGACCGAGCGCAGCGAGTCAGTGAGCGAGGAAGCGGAAGAGCGCCCAATACGCAAACCGCCTCTCCCCGC
GCGTTGGCCGATTCATTAATGCAGCTGGCACGACAGGTTTCCCGACTGGAAAGCGGGCAGTGAGCGCAAC
GCAATTAATGTGAGTTAGCTCACTCATTAGGCACCCCAGGCTTTACACTTTATGCTTCCGGCTCGTATGT
TGTGTGGAATTGTGAGCGGATAACAATTTCACACAGGAAACAGCTATGACCATGATTACGCCAAGCTCGA
AATTAACCCTCACTAAAGGGAACAAAAGCTGGTACCGGGCCCCCCCTCGAGGTCGAAGCTTGACAGCAAG
AAACGGGTCCGTAGGACAAGACCAGACCTTTCTAAGATGATGGCCCTGATGCAGGGTGGAAGCACTGGGT
CCCTGTCTCTGCATAACACCTTTCAACACAGCAGTAGTAACCTACAGTCTGTGTCGTCTCTGGGTCACAG
CAGTACCACTTCTGCATCTCTGCCTTTTATGCCGTTTGTGATGGGTGCAGCAGCACCCCCTCATGTAGAC
TCCAGCACCATGCTTCATCATCACCACCACCATCCCCACCCCCACCATCACCACCATCACCATCCAGGCT
TGAGAACCACTGGCTACCCTTCTTCACCAGCTACTACCACCTCTGGTACTGCCTTGCGGTTACCAACACT
GCAACCTGAGGACGATGATGAAGAGGAGGATGAAGAAGATGATGATTTATCTCAGGGCTATGACAGCTCA
GAACGGGACTTCTCACTCATTGATGACCCTATGATGCCAGCCAACTCAGACTCCAGTGAAGATGCTGACG
ACGGCTCTGGTGGCGGTGGCTCTGGCGGAGGTGGGTCCGGTGGCGGCGGAAGCGCCGGTGGAGTGCAGGT
GGAAACCATCTCCCCAGGAGACGGGCGCACCTTCCCCAAGCGCGGCCAGACCTGCGTGGTGCACTACACC
GGGATGCTTGAAGATGGAAAGAAAGTTGATTCCTCCCGGGACAGAAACAAGCCCTTTAAGTTTATGCTAG
GCAAGCAGGAGGTGATCCGAGGCTGGGAAGAAGGGGTTGCCCAGATGAGTGTGGGTCAGAGAGCCAAACT
GACTATATCTCCAGATTATGCCTATGGTGCCACTGGGCACCCAGGCATCATCCCACCACATGCCACTCTC
GTCTTCGATGTGGAGCTTCTAAAACTGGAAGGCGGCTACCCCTACGACGTGCCCGACTACGCCGGCTATC
CGTATGATGTCCCGGACTATGCAGGCTATGTCGGTTACCGATAAACGATCGTAACTTTAAATAATGCCAA
TTATTTAAAGTTACATATGGCCTTCTGCAGGAGCGTACAGAACCCAGGGCCCTGGCACCCGTGCAGACCC
TGGCCCACCCCACCTGGGCGCTCAGTGCCCAAGAGATGTCCACACCTAGGATGTCCCGCGGTGGGTGGGG
GGCCCGAGAGACGGGCAGGCCGGGGGCAGGCCTGGCCATGCGGGGCCGAACCGGGCACTGCCCAGCGTGG
GGCGCGGGGGCCACGGCGCGCGCCCCCAGCCCCCGGGCCCAGCACCCCAAGGCGGCCAACGCCAAAACTC
TCCCTCCTCCTCTTCCTCAATCTCGCTCTCGCTCTTTTTTTTTTTCGCAAAAGGAGGGGAGAGGGGGTAA
AAAAATGCTGCACTGTGCGGCGAAGCCGGTGAGTGAGCGGCGCGGGGCCAATCAGCGTGCGCCGTTCCGA
AAGTTGCCTTTTATGGCTCGAGCGGCCGCGGCGGCGCCCTATAAAACCCAGCGGCGCGACGCGCCACCAC
CGCCGAGACCGCGTCCGCCCCGCGAGCACAGAGCCTCGCCTTTGCCGATCCATCGATGGATCCATGGCCA
AGCCTTTGTCTCAAGAAGAATCCACCCTCATTGAAAGAGCAACGGCTACAATCAACAGCATCCCCATCTC
TGAAGACTACAGCGTCGCCAGCGCAGCTCTCTCTAGCGACGGCCGCATCTTCACTGGTGTCAATGTATAT
CATTTTACTGGGGGACCTTGCGCAGAACTCGTGGTGCTGGGCACTGCTGCTGCTGCGGCAGCTGGCAACC
TGACTTGTATCGTCGCGATCGGAAATGAGAACAGGGGCATCTTGAGCCCCTGCGGACGGTGCCGACAGGT
TCTTCTCGATCTGCATCCTGGGATCAAAGCCATAGTGAAGGACAGTGATGGACAGCCGACGGCAGTTGGG
ATTCGTGAATTGCTGCCCTCTGGTTATGTGTGGGAGGGCTAAGCTCTAGATAAGTAATGATCATAATCAG
CCATATCACATCTGTAGAGGTTTTACTTGCTTTAAAAAACCTCCCACACCTCCCCCTGAACCTGAAACAT
AAAATGAATGCAATTGTTGTTGTTAACTTGTTTATTGCAGCTTATAATGGTTACAAATAAAGCAATAGCA
TCACAAATTTCACAAATAAAGCATTTTTTTCACTGCATTCTAGTTGTGGTTTGTCCAAACTCATCAATGT
ATCTTATCATGTCTGGATCCATTTACTGATCACTTAACTTTAAATAATGCCAATTATTTAAAGTTAGGCG
AGCCCCATATAGACCCGTGATGGGTGGCTGCTGGAATCCCTTACTCTGGCCCTTGGACTTTGGAAATGTG
GGAGGGGCAGGGAACAATATGGGGAAACCCAAGACTTCAGGAGGTGAAAAGAAAAAGAAAAAAACAAAAA
ACAAAAAAAAAAAAAAAAAAACTTGTACCCAATTGCTCCCAATTTTGAGAGGATTGGGTGGGCAGGGGAA
CTCCTAAAAAAAAATAATAATAAATGACCACTTCCTCGTTTCTGGGGAAGCAAAGGAGCTTAGAGCAGCT
GGTGTGCTCACCCCTCCCCAGACGCCTCCATTAACCACGCCGATCTCCAATTCGCCCTATAGTGAGTCGT
ATTACAATTCACTGGCCGTCGTTTTACAACGTCGTGACTGGGAAAACCCTGGCGTTACCCAACTTAATCG
CCTTGCAGCACATCCCCCTTTCGCCAGCTGGCGTAATAGCGAAGAGGCCCGCACCGATCGCCCTTCCCAA
CAGTTGCGCAGCCTGAATGGCGAATGGAAATTGTAAGCGTTAATATTTTGTTAAAATTCGCGTTAAATTT
TTGTTAAATCAGCTCATTTTTTAACCAATAGGCCGAAATCGGCAAAATCCCTTATAAATCAAAAGAATAG
ACCGAGATAGGGT
[37 nt withheld, positions 5124-5160]
AAAGAACGTGGACTCCAACGTCAAAGG
[49 nt withheld, positions 5188-5236]
T
[91 nt withheld, positions 5238-5328]
G
[124 nt withheld, positions 5330-5453]
CAG
Features (pLannotate 1.2.2; 16 found; start..end, strand, type, name):
     24..128     +  promoter       AmpR promoter: bla
    129..989     +  CDS            AmpR: β-lactamase; bla; confers resistance to ampicillin, carbenicillin, and related antibiotics
   1160..1748    +  rep_origin     ori: high-copy-number ColE1/pMB1/pBR322/pUC origin of replication
   1931..2023    +  CDS            lacI (fragment): lac repressor; lacI; The lac repressor binds to the lac operator to inhibit transcription in E. coli. This inhibition can be relieved by adding lactose or isopropyl-β-D-thiogalactopyranoside (IPTG).
   2036..2057    +  protein_bind   CAP binding site: CAP binding activates transcription in the presence of cAMP. E. coli catabolite activator protein
   2072..2102    +  promoter       lac promoter: promoter for the E. coli lac operon
   2110..2126    +  protein_bind   lac operator: The lac repressor binds to the lac operator to inhibit transcription in E. coli. This inhibition can be relieved by adding lactose or isopropyl-β-D-thiogalactopyranoside (IPTG). lac repressor encoded by lacI
   2171..2189    +  promoter       T3 promoter: promoter for bacteriophage T3 RNA polymerase
   2196..2732    +  CDS            Chd8 (fragment): CHD8_MOUSE - Also known as Kiaa1564. Experimental evidence at protein level: Swiss-Prot protein existence level 1. DNA helicase that acts as a chromatin remodeling factor and regulates transcription. Acts as a transcription repressor by remodeling chromatin structure and recruiting histone H1 to target genes. Suppresses p53/TP53-mediated apoptosis by recruiting histone H1 and preventing p53/TP53 transactivation activity. Acts as a negative regulator of Wnt signaling pathway by regulating beta-catenin (CTNNB1) activity. Negatively regulates CTNNB1-targeted gene expression by being recruited spe
   2790..3110    +  CDS            DmrB: F36V mutant of FK506-binding protein FKBP12 binds synthetic ligands that do not bind wild-type FKBP
   3774..4172    +  CDS            BSD: blasticidin S deaminase; Aspergillus terreus BSD; confers resistance to blasticidin
   4187..4272    +  CDS            large T antigen (fragment): large T antigen from SV40 (simian virus 40)
   4295..4429    +  polyA_signal   SV40 poly(A) signal: SV40 polyadenylation signal
   4816..4834    -  promoter       T7 promoter: promoter for bacteriophage T7 RNA polymerase
   4837..4994    +  CDS            lacZα (fragment): LacZα fragment of β-galactosidase; lacZ fragment
   5025..5453    -  rep_origin     f1 ori (sequence partly withheld): f1 bacteriophage origin of replication; arrow indicates direction of (+) strand synthesis
