[The description below was written by a language model from this plasmid's Addgene catalogue record and pLannotate feature annotations shown in this document.]
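Description:
pChd8_GGSG_Fkbp_2xHA_BB is a mouse gene-targeting construct built by Gibson assembly in the pBluescript II KS- backbone. It is designed to knock a C-terminal FKBP and 2xHA tag into the endogenous Chd8 locus, which encodes a chromatin-remodelling helicase. The plasmid is about 5.5 kb and is propagated in E. coli at high copy through its ColE1/pUC-type origin with ampicillin selection (AmpR). It retains the usual pBluescript features: an f1 origin, lac promoter/operator and lacZα remnants, and T3 and T7 promoters flanking the cloned region.

The annotated payload begins with a fragment of the Chd8 coding sequence, which presumably serves as the 5′ homology arm. It is joined, via the GGSG linker implied by the name, to the F36V mutant of FKBP12 (annotated as DmrB). This variant binds synthetic ligands that do not recognise wild-type FKBP, and it is the domain commonly used in dTAG-style induced degradation, although the record does not state the intended application. The 2xHA epitope listed in the catalogue was not picked up by the automated annotation. It would allow detection or immunoprecipitation of the tagged protein.

Downstream lies a blasticidin S deaminase cassette ending in an SV40 small intron/large T fragment and an SV40 polyadenylation signal. The catalogue lists a beta-actin promoter, which most likely drives this marker, though no such promoter is annotated. The cassette is described as "Roxed", meaning it is flanked by rox sites so that Dre recombinase can excise it after blasticidin selection of targeted cells. The rox sites and any 3′ homology arm fall in unannotated stretches of the sequence.
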