Addgene plasmid #235524: pChd8_GGSG_Fkbp_2xHA_BB
Purpose: Targeting construct: Chd8-FKBP-HA2 with Roxed Blasto cassette
Depositing lab: Brian Hendrich. Depositing organization: University of Cambridge.
Backbone
  Vector backbone: pBluescript II KS-
  Backbone size w/o insert (bp): 3000
  Vector type: Mouse Targeting
  Selectable markers: Blasticidin
Growth in bacteria
  Bacterial resistance: Ampicillin, 100 μg/mL
  Growth temperature: 37°C
  Growth strain: DH5alpha
  Copy number: High Copy
Gene/Insert
  Gene/Insert name: Chd8
  Species: M. musculus (mouse)
  Mutation: None
  Entrez Gene: Chd8 (a.k.a. 5830451P18Rik, AU015341, Chd-8, Du, Duplin, HELSNF1, mKIAA1564)
  Promoter: beta actin
  Tag / fusion protein: FKBP, 2xHA (C terminal on insert)
  Cloning method: Gibson Cloning
Terms and licenses: Academic/Nonprofit Terms; Industry Terms: Not Available to Industry
How to cite: pChd8_GGSG_Fkbp_2xHA_BB was a gift from Brian Hendrich (Addgene plasmid # 235524 ; http://n2t.net/addgene:235524 ; RRID:Addgene_235524)
